Addgene plasmid #156715: pD649-HAsp-IZUMO1-Fc(DAPA)-AviTag-6xHis
Purpose: Mammalian expression of cell-surface protein extracellular domain fused to Fc(DAPA)-Avi-6xHis. Protein is secreted from cells.
Depositing lab: Chris Garcia. Depositing organization: Stanford University. Publication: A Human IgSF Cell-Surface Interactome Reveals a Complex Network of Protein-Protein Interactions. Wojtowicz WM, Vielmetter J, Fernandes RA, Siepe DH, Eastman CL, Chisholm GB, Cox S, Klock H, Anderson PW, Rue SM, Miller JJ, Glaser SM, Bragstad ML, Vance J, Lam AW, Lesley SA, Zinn K, Garcia KC. Cell. 2020 Aug 20;182(4):1027-1043.e17. doi: 10.1016/j.cell.2020.07.025. PubMed 32822567.
Backbone
  Vector backbone: pD649
  Backbone size w/o insert (bp): 6106
  Vector type: Mammalian Expression
Growth in bacteria
  Bacterial resistance: Ampicillin, 100 μg/mL
  Growth temperature: 37°C
  Growth strain: DH5alpha
  Copy number: High Copy
Gene/Insert
  Gene/Insert name: IZUMO1 (alt name: IZUM1)
  Species: H. sapiens (human)
  Insert size (bp): 813
  Mutation: Fc region of human IgG contains D265A and P329A mutations (DAPA)
  Entrez Gene: IZUMO1 (a.k.a. IZUMO, OBF)
  Promoter: CMV/SP6
  Tag / fusion protein: Fc(DAPA)-AviTag-6xHis (C terminal on backbone)
  Cloning method: Restriction Enzyme; 5′ cloning site GCGGCCGC (not destroyed); 3′ cloning site GGCGCGCC (not destroyed)
  Sequencing primers: 5′ ATTTAGGTGACACTATAG; 3′ CACGTACCAGTTGAACTTCACC
Resource information
  A portion of this plasmid was derived from a plasmid made by: synthesis by ThermoFisher
Terms and licenses: Academic/Nonprofit Terms; Industry Terms: Not Available to Industry
Depositor comments: Some plasmids in this collection may have an IS4-like element ISVsa5 family transposase upstream of the CMV promoter.
How to cite: pD649-HAsp-IZUMO1-Fc(DAPA)-AviTag-6xHis was a gift from Chris Garcia (Addgene plasmid # 156715 ; http://n2t.net/addgene:156715 ; RRID:Addgene_156715)
