[The description below was written by a language model from this plasmid's Addgene catalogue record and pLannotate feature annotations shown in this document.]
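Description:
pD649-HAsp-IZUMO1-Fc(DAPA)-AviTag-6xHis is a mammalian expression plasmid built on the pD649 backbone for producing a secreted, Fc-fused form of the extracellular domain of human IZUMO1, the sperm surface protein that binds the egg receptor JUNO during fertilization. It is propagated in E. coli as a high-copy plasmid through a ColE1/pUC-type origin and selected with ampicillin via a full-length β-lactamase gene. The feature table also shows a second cassette in which SV40 early and EM7 promoters precede a puromycin N-acetyltransferase coding region and an SV40 polyadenylation signal, which would allow puromycin selection in mammalian cells, although the catalogue entry does not list this marker. Short fragments annotated as KanR, lacZα, ble and f1 ori appear to be backbone remnants rather than functional elements.

Expression is driven by the CMV immediate early enhancer and promoter, followed by a fragment of CMV intron A and an SP6 promoter that can serve for in vitro transcription or sequencing. The open reading frame starts with a secretion signal: the name indicates an HA signal peptide, while the annotation software matched a fragment of an immunoglobulin heavy chain leader at this position. The IZUMO1 ectodomain follows, cloned between retained NotI and AscI sites and fused in frame to a human IgG1 Fc, with a bGH polyadenylation signal terminating the transcript. The Fc carries the D265A and P329A (DAPA) substitutions, which are generally used to reduce Fc receptor and complement binding. The C-terminal AviTag, for site-specific biotinylation by BirA, and the 6xHis tag, for metal-affinity purification, are recorded in the catalogue but not annotated in the feature table. The plasmid belongs to a collection made for mapping interactions among human immunoglobulin superfamily cell-surface proteins. The depositor notes that some plasmids in the collection may carry an IS4-like transposase insertion upstream of the CMV promoter; none is annotated here.
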