Features (pLannotate 1.2.2; 21 found; start..end, strand, type, name):
    119..143     -  CDS            KanR (fragment): aminoglycoside phosphotransferase; aph(3')-Ia; confers resistance to kanamycin
    254..842     +  rep_origin     ori: high-copy-number ColE1/pMB1/pBR322/pUC origin of replication
   1067..1084    +  terminator     rrnB T2 terminator (fragment): transcription terminator T2 from the E. coli rrnB gene
   1109..1128    -  CDS            lacZα (fragment): LacZα fragment of β-galactosidase; lacZ fragment
   1584..1600    +  protein_bind   lac operator: The lac repressor binds to the lac operator to inhibit transcription in E. coli. This inhibition can be relieved by adding lactose or isopropyl-β-D-thiogalactopyranoside (IPTG). lac repressor encoded by lacI
   1843..2146    +  enhancer       CMV enhancer: human cytomegalovirus immediate early enhancer
   2147..2350    +  promoter       CMV promoter: human cytomegalovirus (CMV) immediate early promoter
   2486..2529    +  intron         CMV intron (fragment): modified intron A from human cytomegalovirus
   2581..2599    +  promoter       SP6 promoter: promoter for bacteriophage SP6 RNA polymerase
   2603..2640    +  CDS            IgH signal sequence (fragment): signal sequence from the mouse immunoglobulin heavy chain variable region
   2725..3561    +  CDS            IZUMO1 (fragment): IZUM1_HUMAN - Experimental evidence at protein level: Swiss-Prot protein existence level 1. Essential sperm cell-surface protein required for fertilization by acting as a ligand for IZUMO1R/JUNO receptor on egg (PubMed:15759005). The IZUMO1:IZUMO1R/JUNO interaction is a necessary adhesion event between sperm and egg that is required for fertilization but is not sufficient for cell fusion (PubMed:15759005). The ligand- receptor interaction probably does not act as a membrane 'fusogen' (PubMed:15759005). From Homo sapiens (Human).
   3577..4254    +  CDS            IGHG1 (fragment): IGHG1_HUMAN - Experimental evidence at protein level: Swiss-Prot protein existence level 1. Constant region of immunoglobulin heavy chains. Immunoglobulins, also known as antibodies, are membrane-bound or secreted glycoproteins produced by B lymphocytes. In the recognition phase of humoral immunity, the membrane-bound immunoglobulins serve as receptors which, upon binding of a specific antigen, trigger the clonal expansion and differentiation of B lymphocytes into immunoglobulins- secreting plasma cells. Secreted immunoglobulins mediate the effector phase of humoral immunity, which results in
   4469..4580    +  polyA_signal   bGH poly(A) signal: bovine growth hormone polyadenylation signal
   4581..4689    +  rep_origin     f1 ori (fragment): f1 bacteriophage origin of replication; arrow indicates direction of (+) strand synthesis
   4703..5032    +  promoter       SV40 promoter: SV40 enhancer and early promoter
   5080..5127    +  promoter       EM7 promoter: synthetic bacterial promoter&nbsp
   5146..5745    +  CDS            PuroR (fragment): puromycin N-acetyltransferase; pac from Streptomyces; confers resistance to puromycin
   5755..5880    +  CDS            ble (fragment): BLE_KLEPN - Experimental evidence at protein level: Swiss-Prot protein existence level 1. Binding protein with a strong affinity to the bleomycin family of antibiotics. Binds to CL990; an antimitotic-antibiotic compound. From Klebsiella pneumoniae.
   5875..5996    +  polyA_signal   SV40 poly(A) signal: SV40 polyadenylation signal
   6049..6909    -  CDS            AmpR: β-lactamase; bla; confers resistance to ampicillin, carbenicillin, and related antibiotics
   6912..89      -  promoter       AmpR promoter (fragment) (across the origin): bla
>Addgene plasmid #156715 | pD649-HAsp-IZUMO1-Fc(DAPA)-AviTag-6xHis | addgene full sequence | sequence record 491724 | Addgene NGS Result
TTTCAATATTATTGAAGCATTTATCAGGGTTATTGTCTCATGAGCGGATACATATTTGAATGTATTTAGA
AAAATAAACAAATAGGGGTCAGTGTTACAACCAATTAACCAATTCTGAACATTATCGCGAGCCCATTTAT
ACCTGAATATGGCTCATAACACCCCTTGCTCATGACCAAAATCCCTTAACGTGAGTTACGCGCGCGTCGT
TCCACTGAGCGTCAGACCCCGTAGAAAAGATCAAAGGATCTTCTTGAGATCCTTTTTTTCTGCGCGTAAT
CTGCTGCTTGCAAACAAAAAAACCACCGCTACCAGCGGTGGTTTGTTTGCCGGATCAAGAGCTACCAACT
CTTTTTCCGAAGGTAACTGGCTTCAGCAGAGCGCAGATACCAAATACTGTTCTTCTAGTGTAGCCGTAGT
TAGCCCACCACTTCAAGAACTCTGTAGCACCGCCTACATACCTCGCTCTGCTAATCCTGTTACCAGTGGC
TGCTGCCAGTGGCGATAAGTCGTGTCTTACCGGGTTGGACTCAAGACGATAGTTACCGGATAAGGCGCAG
CGGTCGGGCTGAACGGGGGGTTCGTGCACACAGCCCAGCTTGGAGCGAACGACCTACACCGAACTGAGAT
ACCTACAGCGTGAGCTATGAGAAAGCGCCACGCTTCCCGAAGGGAGAAAGGCGGACAGGTATCCGGTAAG
CGGCAGGGTCGGAACAGGAGAGCGCACGAGGGAGCTTCCAGGGGGAAACGCCTGGTATCTTTATAGTCCT
GTCGGGTTTCGCCACCTCTGACTTGAGCGTCGATTTTTGTGATGCTCGTCAGGGGGGCGGAGCCTATGGA
AAAACGCCAGCAACGCGGCCTTTTTACGGTTCCTGGCCTTTTGCTGGCCTTTTGCTCACATGTTCTTTCC
TGCGTTATCCCCTGATTCTGTGGATAACCGTATTACCGCCTTTGAGTGAGCTGATACCGCTCGCCGCAGC
CGAACGACCGAGCGCAGCGAGTCAGTGAGCGAGGAAGCGGAAGGCGAGAGTAGGGAACTGCCAGGCATCA
AACTAAGCAGAAGGCCCCTGACGGATGGCCTTTTTGCGTTTCTACAAACTCTTTCTGTGTTGTAAAACGA
CGGCCAGTCTTAAGCTCGGGCCCCCTGGGCGGTTCTGATAACGAGTAATCGTTAATCCGCAAATAACGTA
AAAACCCGCTTCGGCGGGTTTTTTTATGGGGGGAGTTTAGGGAAAGAGCATTTGTCAGAATATTTAAGGG
CGCCTGTCACTTTGCTTGATATATGAGAATTATTTAACCTTATAAATGAGAAAAAAGCAACGCACTTTAA
ATAAGATACGTTGCTTTTTCGATTGATGAACACCTATAATTAAACTATTCATCTATTATTTATGATTTTT
TGTATATACAATATTTCTAGTTTGTTAAAGAGAATTAAGAAAATAAATCTCGAAAATAATAAAGGGAAAA
TCAGTTTTTGATATCAAAATTATACATGTCAACGATAATACAAAATATAATACAAACTATAAGATGTTAT
CAGTATTTATTATCATTTAGAATAAATTTTGTGTCGCCCTTAATTGTGAGCGGATAACAATTACGAGCTT
CATGCACAGTGGCGTTGACTCAATATTGGCCATTAGCCATATTATTCATTGGTTATATAGCATAAATCAA
TATTGGCTATTGGCCATTGCATACGTTGTATCTATATCATAATATGTACATTTATATTGGCTCATGTCCA
ATATGACCGCCATGTTGGCATTGATTATTGACTAGTTATTAATAGTAATCAATTACGGGGTCATTAGTTC
ATAGCCCATATATGGAGTTCCGCGTTACATAACTTACGGTAAATGGCCCGCCTGGCTGACCGCCCAACGA
CCCCCGCCCATTGACGTCAATAATGACGTATGTTCCCATAGTAACGCCAATAGGGACTTTCCATTGACGT
CAATGGGTGGAGTATTTACGGTAAACTGCCCACTTGGCAGTACATCAAGTGTATCATATGCCAAGTACGC
CCCCTATTGACGTCAATGACGGTAAATGGCCCGCCTGGCATTATGCCCAGTACATGACCTTATGGGACTT
TCCTACTTGGCAGTACATCTACGTATTAGTCATCGCTATTACCATGGTGATGCGGTTTTGGCAGTACATC
AATGGGCGTGGATAGCGGTTTGACTCACGGGGATTTCCAAGTCTCCACCCCATTGACGTCAATGGGAGTT
TGTTTTGGCACCAAAATCAACGGGACTTTCCAAAATGTCGTAACAACTCCGCCCCATTGACGCAAATGGG
CGGTAGGCGTGTACGGTGGGAGGTCTATATAAGCAGAGCTCGTTTAGTGAACCGTCAGATCGCCTGGAGA
CGCCATCCACGCTGTTTTGACCTCCATAGAAGACACCGGGACCGATCCAGCCTCCGCGGCCGGGAACGGT
GCATTGGAACGCGGATTCCCCGTGCCAAGAGTGACGTAAGTACCGCCTATAGAGTCTATAGGCCCACCCC
CTTGGCTTCGTTAGAACGCGGCTACAATTAATACATAACCTTATGTATCATACACATACGATTTAGGTGA
CACTATAGAATAACATCCACTTTGCCTTTCTCTCCACAGGTGTCCACTCCCAGGTCCAACTGCACCTCGG
TTCTATCGAAAACGCGCCTGCTAGCGCCACCATGAAGACCATCATTGCCCTGAGCTACATCTTCTGCCTG
GTGTTCGCTGCGGCCGCCTGTGTGATCTGTGATCCTTCTGTGGTGCTGGCCCTGAAGTCCCTGGAAAAGG
ATTATCTGCCTGGCCACCTGGACGCCAAGCACCACAAAGCCATGATGGAACGCGTGGAAAACGCCGTGAA
GGACTTCCAAGAGCTGAGCCTGAACGAGGACGCCTACATGGGAGTTGTGGATGAGGCCACACTGCAGAAA
GGCAGCTGGTCCCTGCTGAAGGACCTGAAGAGAATCACCGACAGCGACGTGAAGGGCGACCTGTTCGTGA
AAGAACTGTTCTGGATGCTGCACCTCCAGAAAGAGACATTCGCCACCTACGTGGCCCGGTTTCAGAAAGA
GGCCTACTGTCCTAACAAGTGCGGCGTGATGCTGCAGACCCTGATCTGGTGCAAGAACTGCAAGAAAGAG
GTGCACGCCTGCCGGAAGTCCTACGACTGTGGCGAGAGAAACGTGGAAGTGCCCCAGATGGAAGATATGA
TCCTGGACTGCGAGCTGAACTGGCACCAGGCCTCTGAGGGCCTGACCGACTACAGCTTTTACAGAGTGTG
GGGCAACAACACCGAGACACTGGTGTCCAAGGGCAAAGAGGCCACTCTGACCAAGCCTATGGTTGGACCT
GAGGACGCCGGCAGCTATAGATGTGAACTGGGCTCCGTGAATAGCAGCCCCGCCACCATCATCAATTTCC
ACGTGACCGTGCTGCCCAAGATGATCAAAGAGGAAAAGCCCTCTCCTAACATCGTGACCCCTGGCGAGGC
CACAACAGAGAGCAGTATTTCTCTGCAGCCCCTGCAGCCTGAGAAGATGCTGGCTAGTAGAGGCGCGCCG
GGCGGCGACAAGACCCACACCTGCCCCCCCTGCCCAGCTCCAGAACTGCTGGGAGGGCCTTCCGTGTTCC
TGTTCCCCCCCAAGCCCAAGGACACCCTGATGATCAGCAGGACCCCCGAGGTGACCTGCGTGGTGGTGGC
CGTGTCCCACGAGGACCCAGAGGTGAAGTTCAACTGGTACGTGGACGGCGTGGAGGTGCACAACGCCAAG
ACCAAGCCCAGAGAGGAGCAGTACAACAGCACCTACAGGGTGGTGTCCGTGCTGACCGTGCTGCACCAGG
ACTGGCTGAACGGCAAAGAATACAAGTGCAAAGTCTCCAACAAGGCCCTGGCTGCCCCAATCGAAAAGAC
AATCAGCAAGGCCAAGGGCCAGCCACGGGAGCCCCAGGTGTACACCCTGCCCCCCAGCCGGGAGGAGATG
ACCAAGAACCAGGTGTCCCTGACCTGTCTGGTGAAGGGCTTCTACCCCAGCGATATCGCCGTGGAGTGGG
AGAGCAACGGCCAGCCCGAGAACAACTACAAGACCACCCCCCCAGTGCTGGACAGCGACGGCAGCTTCTT
CCTGTACAGCAAGCTGACCGTGGACAAGTCCAGGTGGCAGCAGGGCAACGTGTTCAGCTGCAGCGTGATG
CACGAGGCCCTGCACAACCACTACACCCAGAAGTCCCTGAGCCTGAGCCCCGGCGGCAGCGGTCTTAATG
ATATTTTCGAGGCTCAGAAGATTGAGTGGCATGAACACCACCACCATCACCACTAAGGCCGGCCTGTAGT
CACTGGCACAACGCGTTACCCGGTAAGCCAATCGGGTATACACGGTCGTCATACTGCAGACAGGGTTCTT
CTACTTTGCAAGATAGTCTTGAGTAGTAAAATAAATAGATAGAGAAAATCAGCCTCGACTGTGCCTTCTA
GTTGCCAGCCATCTGTTGTTTGCCCCTCCCCCGTGCCTTCCTTGACCCTGGAAGGTGCCACTCCCACTGT
CCTTTCCTAATAAAATGAGGAAATTGCATCACAACACTCAACCCTATCTCGGTCTATTCTTTTGATTTAT
AAGGGATTTTGCCGATTTCGGCCTATTGGTTAAAAAATGAGCTGATTTAACAAAAATTTAACGCGAATTA
ATTCTGTGGAATGTGTGTCAGTTAGGGTGTGGAAAGTCCCCAGGCTCCCCAGCAGGCAGAAGTATGCAAA
GCATGCATCTCAATTAGTCAGCAACCAGGTGTGGAAAGTCCCCAGGCTCCCCAGCAGGCAGAAGTATGCA
AAGCATGCATCTCAATTAGTCAGCAACCATAGTCCCGCCCCTAACTCCGCCCATCCCGCCCCTAACTCCG
CCCAGTTCCGCCCATTCTCCGCCCCATGGCTGACTAATTTTTTTTATTTATGCAGAGGCCGAGGCCGCCT
CTGCCTCTGAGCTATTCCAGAAGTAGTGAGGAGGCTTTTTTGGAGGCCTAGGCTTTTGCAAAAAGCTCCC
GGGAGCTTGTATATCCATTTTCGGATCTGATCAGCACGTGTTGACAATTAATCATCGGCATAGTATATCG
GCATAGTATAATACGACAAGGTGAGGAACTAAACCATGACCGAGTACAAGCCCACGGTGCGCCTCGCCAC
CCGCGACGACGTCCCCAGGGCCGTACGCACCCTCGCCGCCGCGTTCGCCGACTACCCCGCCACGCGCCAC
ACCGTCGATCCGGACCGCCACATCGAGCGGGTCACCGAGCTGCAAGAACTCTTCCTCACGCGCGTCGGGC
TCGACATCGGCAAGGTGTGGGTCGCGGACGACGGCGCCGCGGTGGCGGTCTGGACCACGCCGGAGAGCGT
CGAAGCGGGGGCGGTGTTCGCCGAGATCGGCCCGCGCATGGCCGAGTTGAGCGGTTCCCGGCTGGCCGCG
CAGCAACAGATGGAAGGCCTCCTGGCGCCGCACCGGCCCAAGGAGCCCGCGTGGTTCCTGGCCACCGTCG
GCGTCTCGCCCGACCACCAGGGCAAGGGTCTGGGCAGCGCCGTCGTGCTCCCCGGAGTGGAGGCGGCCGA
GCGCGCCGGGGTGCCCGCCTTCCTGGAGACATCCGCGCCCCGCAACCTCCCCTTCTACGAGCGGCTCGGC
TTCACCGTCACCGCCGACGTCGAGGTGCCCGAAGGACCGCGCACCTGGTGCATGACCCGCAAGCCCGGTG
CCTGACACGTGCTACGAGATTTCGATTCCACCGCCGCCTTCTATGAAAGGTTGGGCTTCGGAATCGTTTT
CCGGGACGCCGGCTGGATGATCCTCCAGCGCGGGGATCTCATGCTGGAGTTCTTCGCCCACCCCAACTTG
TTTATTGCAGCTTATAATGGTTACAAATAAAGCAATAGCATCACAAATTTCACAAATAAAGCATTTTTTT
CACTGCATTCTAGTTGTGGTTTGTCCAAACTCATCAATGTATCTTATCATGTCTGTATACCGTCGACCTC
TAGCTAGAGCTTGGCGTAATCATGGTCATTACCAATGCTTAATCAGTGAGGCACCTATCTCAGCGATCTG
TCTATTTCGTTCATCCATAGTTGCCTGACTCCCCGTCGTGTAGATAACTACGATACGGGAGGGCTTACCA
TCTGGCCCCAGCGCTGCGATGATACCGCGAGAACCACGCTCACCGGCTCCGGATTTATCAGCAATAAACC
AGCCAGCCGGAAGGGCCGAGCGCAGAAGTGGTCCTGCAACTTTATCCGCCTCCATCCAGTCTATTAATTG
TTGCCGGGAAGCTAGAGTAAGTAGTTCGCCAGTTAATAGTTTGCGCAACGTTGTTGCCATCGCTACAGGC
ATCGTGGTGTCACGCTCGTCGTTTGGTATGGCTTCATTCAGCTCCGGTTCCCAACGATCAAGGCGAGTTA
CATGATCCCCCATGTTGTGCAAAAAAGCGGTTAGCTCCTTCGGTCCTCCGATCGTTGTCAGAAGTAAGTT
GGCCGCAGTGTTATCACTCATGGTTATGGCAGCACTGCATAATTCTCTTACTGTCATGCCATCCGTAAGA
TGCTTTTCTGTGACTGGTGAGTACTCAACCAAGTCATTCTGAGAATAGTGTATGCGGCGACCGAGTTGCT
CTTGCCCGGCGTCAATACGGGATAATACCGCGCCACATAGCAGAACTTTAAAAGTGCTCATCATTGGAAA
ACGTTCTTCGGGGCGAAAACTCTCAAGGATCTTACCGCTGTTGAGATCCAGTTCGATGTAACCCACTCGT
GCACCCAACTGATCTTCAGCATCTTTTACTTTCACCAGCGTTTCTGGGTGAGCAAAAACAGGAAGGCAAA
ATGCCGCAAAAAAGGGAATAAGGGCGACACGGAAATGTTGAATACTCATATTCTTCCTT
