>Addgene plasmid #156715 | pD649-HAsp-IZUMO1-Fc(DAPA)-AviTag-6xHis | depositor partial sequence | sequence record 302540 | insert (extracellular domain)
TGTGTGATCTGTGATCCTTCTGTGGTGCTGGCCCTGAAGTCCCTGGAAAAGGATTATCTGCCTGGCCACC
TGGACGCCAAGCACCACAAAGCCATGATGGAACGCGTGGAAAACGCCGTGAAGGACTTCCAAGAGCTGAG
CCTGAACGAGGACGCCTACATGGGAGTTGTGGATGAGGCCACACTGCAGAAAGGCAGCTGGTCCCTGCTG
AAGGACCTGAAGAGAATCACCGACAGCGACGTGAAGGGCGACCTGTTCGTGAAAGAACTGTTCTGGATGC
TGCACCTCCAGAAAGAGACATTCGCCACCTACGTGGCCCGGTTTCAGAAAGAGGCCTACTGTCCTAACAA
GTGCGGCGTGATGCTGCAGACCCTGATCTGGTGCAAGAACTGCAAGAAAGAGGTGCACGCCTGCCGGAAG
TCCTACGACTGTGGCGAGAGAAACGTGGAAGTGCCCCAGATGGAAGATATGATCCTGGACTGCGAGCTGA
ACTGGCACCAGGCCTCTGAGGGCCTGACCGACTACAGCTTTTACAGAGTGTGGGGCAACAACACCGAGAC
ACTGGTGTCCAAGGGCAAAGAGGCCACTCTGACCAAGCCTATGGTTGGACCTGAGGACGCCGGCAGCTAT
AGATGTGAACTGGGCTCCGTGAATAGCAGCCCCGCCACCATCATCAATTTCCACGTGACCGTGCTGCCCA
AGATGATCAAAGAGGAAAAGCCCTCTCCTAACATCGTGACCCCTGGCGAGGCCACAACAGAGAGCAGTAT
TTCTCTGCAGCCCCTGCAGCCTGAGAAGATGCTGGCTAGTAGA
